>Addgene plasmid #157214 | pD649-HAsp-BTN3A3-COMP5AP-AviTag-9xHis | depositor full sequence | sequence record 303537 | Full Sequence
TTTCAATATTATTGAAGCATTTATCAGGGTTATTGTCTCATGAGCGGATACATATTTGAATGTATTTAGA
AAAATAAACAAATAGGGGTCAGTGTTACAACCAATTAACCAATTCTGAACATTATCGCGAGCCCATTTAT
ACCTGAATATGGCTCATAACACCCCTTGCTCATGACCAAAATCCCTTAACGTGAGTTACGCGCGCGTCGT
TCCACTGAGCGTCAGACCCCGTAGAAAAGATCAAAGGATCTTCTTGAGATCCTTTTTTTCTGCGCGTAAT
CTGCTGCTTGCAAACAAAAAAACCACCGCTACCAGCGGTGGTTTGTTTGCCGGATCAAGAGCTACCAACT
CTTTTTCCGAAGGTAACTGGCTTCAGCAGAGCGCAGATACCAAATACTGTTCTTCTAGTGTAGCCGTAGT
TAGCCCACCACTTCAAGAACTCTGTAGCACCGCCTACATACCTCGCTCTGCTAATCCTGTTACCAGTGGC
TGCTGCCAGTGGCGATAAGTCGTGTCTTACCGGGTTGGACTCAAGACGATAGTTACCGGATAAGGCGCAG
CGGTCGGGCTGAACGGGGGGTTCGTGCACACAGCCCAGCTTGGAGCGAACGACCTACACCGAACTGAGAT
ACCTACAGCGTGAGCTATGAGAAAGCGCCACGCTTCCCGAAGGGAGAAAGGCGGACAGGTATCCGGTAAG
CGGCAGGGTCGGAACAGGAGAGCGCACGAGGGAGCTTCCAGGGGGAAACGCCTGGTATCTTTATAGTCCT
GTCGGGTTTCGCCACCTCTGACTTGAGCGTCGATTTTTGTGATGCTCGTCAGGGGGGCGGAGCCTATGGA
AAAACGCCAGCAACGCGGCCTTTTTACGGTTCCTGGCCTTTTGCTGGCCTTTTGCTCACATGTTCTTTCC
TGCGTTATCCCCTGATTCTGTGGATAACCGTATTACCGCCTTTGAGTGAGCTGATACCGCTCGCCGCAGC
CGAACGACCGAGCGCAGCGAGTCAGTGAGCGAGGAAGCGGAAGGCGAGAGTAGGGAACTGCCAGGCATCA
AACTAAGCAGAAGGCCCCTGACGGATGGCCTTTTTGCGTTTCTACAAACTCTTTCTGTGTTGTAAAACGA
CGGCCAGTCTTAAGCTCGGGCCCCCTGGGCGGTTCTGATAACGAGTAATCGTTAATCCGCAAATAACGTA
AAAACCCGCTTCGGCGGGTTTTTTTATGGGGGGAGTTTAGGGAAAGAGCATTTGTCAGAATATTTAAGGG
CGCCTGTCACTTTGCTTGATATATGAGAATTATTTAACCTTATAAATGAGAAAAAAGCAACGCACTTTAA
ATAAGATACGTTGCTTTTTCGATTGATGAACACCTATAATTAAACTATTCATCTATTATTTATGATTTTT
TGTATATACAATATTTCTAGTTTGTTAAAGAGAATTAAGAAAATAAATCTCGAAAATAATAAAGGGAAAA
TCAGTTTTTGATATCAAAATTATACATGTCAACGATAATACAAAATATAATACAAACTATAAGATGTTAT
CAGTATTTATTATCATTTAGAATAAATTTTGTGTCGCCCTTAATTGTGAGCGGATAACAATTACGAGCTT
CATGCACAGTGGCGTTGACTCAATATTGGCCATTAGCCATATTATTCATTGGTTATATAGCATAAATCAA
TATTGGCTATTGGCCATTGCATACGTTGTATCTATATCATAATATGTACATTTATATTGGCTCATGTCCA
ATATGACCGCCATGTTGGCATTGATTATTGACTAGTTATTAATAGTAATCAATTACGGGGTCATTAGTTC
ATAGCCCATATATGGAGTTCCGCGTTACATAACTTACGGTAAATGGCCCGCCTGGCTGACCGCCCAACGA
CCCCCGCCCATTGACGTCAATAATGACGTATGTTCCCATAGTAACGCCAATAGGGACTTTCCATTGACGT
CAATGGGTGGAGTATTTACGGTAAACTGCCCACTTGGCAGTACATCAAGTGTATCATATGCCAAGTACGC
CCCCTATTGACGTCAATGACGGTAAATGGCCCGCCTGGCATTATGCCCAGTACATGACCTTATGGGACTT
TCCTACTTGGCAGTACATCTACGTATTAGTCATCGCTATTACCATGGTGATGCGGTTTTGGCAGTACATC
AATGGGCGTGGATAGCGGTTTGACTCACGGGGATTTCCAAGTCTCCACCCCATTGACGTCAATGGGAGTT
TGTTTTGGCACCAAAATCAACGGGACTTTCCAAAATGTCGTAACAACTCCGCCCCATTGACGCAAATGGG
CGGTAGGCGTGTACGGTGGGAGGTCTATATAAGCAGAGCTCGTTTAGTGAACCGTCAGATCGCCTGGAGA
CGCCATCCACGCTGTTTTGACCTCCATAGAAGACACCGGGACCGATCCAGCCTCCGCGGCCGGGAACGGT
GCATTGGAACGCGGATTCCCCGTGCCAAGAGTGACGTAAGTACCGCCTATAGAGTCTATAGGCCCACCCC
CTTGGCTTCGTTAGAACGCGGCTACAATTAATACATAACCTTATGTATCATACACATACGATTTAGGTGA
CACTATAGAATAACATCCACTTTGCCTTTCTCTCCACAGGTGTCCACTCCCAGGTCCAACTGCACCTCGG
TTCTATCGAAAACGCGCCTGCTAGCGCCACCATGAAGACCATCATTGCCCTGAGCTACATCTTCTGCCTG
GTGTTCGCTGCGGCCGCCCAATTTTCTGTGCTTGGCCCTTCTGGACCCATCCTGGCCATGGTTGGAGAAG
ATGCCGATCTGCCCTGCCATCTGTTCCCTACAATGAGCGCCGAGACAATGGAACTGAGATGGGTGTCCAG
CAGCCTGAGACAGGTGGTCAATGTGTACGCCGACGGCAAAGAGGTGGAAGATAGACAGAGCGCCCCTTAC
AGAGGCAGAACCTCCATCCTGAGAGATGGCATCACAGCCGGAAAGGCCGCTCTGAGAATCCACAATGTGA
CAGCCAGCGACAGCGGCAAGTACCTGTGCTACTTCCAAGACGGCGACTTCTACGAGAAGGCCCTGGTGGA
ACTGAAAGTGGCTGCCCTGGGAAGCGACCTGCACATCGAAGTGAAGGGCTATGAGGATGGCGGCATCCAC
CTGGAATGTCGGAGCACAGGATGGTATCCCCAGCCTCAGATCAAGTGGTCCGACACCAAGGGCGAGAACA
TCCCTGCTGTGGAAGCTCCTGTGGTGGCTGATGGCGTGGGACTGTATGCTGTGGCCGCCTCTGTGATCAT
GAGAGGATCTAGCGGAGGCGGCGTGTCCTGCATCATCAGAAATTCTCTGCTGGGCCTCGAGAAAACCGCC
AGCATCTCTATCGCCGATCCATTCTTCAGAAGCGCCCAGCCTTGGGGCGCGCCGGAAGATCAAGTTGATC
CAAGATTGATTGATGGCAAGGGCGGATCTCTGGAGGTGCTGTTCCAGGGACCAGGCGGAAGCGGCAATCC
CGGCGGCGATCTGGCCCCCCAGATGCTGCGCGAGCTGCAGGAGACCAATGCCGCCCTGCAGGACGTGCGC
GAGCTGCTGCGCCACCGCGTGAAGGAGATCACCTTCCTGAAGAACACCGTGATGGAGTGCGACGCCTGCG
GTATGCAGCCCTCTAGAGGCTCCGGCTCCATCATCCCAGTTGAGGAGGAGAACCCGGACTTCTGGAACCG
CGAGGCAGCCGAGGCCCTGGGTGCCGCCAAGAAGCTGCAGCCTGCACAGACAGCCGCCAAGAACCTCATC
ATCTTCCTGGGCGATGGGATGGGGGTGTCTACGGTGACAGCTGCCAGGATCCTAAAAGGGCAGAAGAAGG
ACAAACTGGGGCCTGAGATACCCCTGGCCATGGACCGCTTCCCATATGTGGCTCTGTCCAAGACATACAA
TGTAGACAAACATGTGCCAGACAGTGGAGCCACAGCCACGGCCTACCTGTGCGGGGTCAAGGGCAACTTC
CAGACCATTGGCTTGAGTGCAGCCGCCCGCTTTAACCAGTGCAACACGACACGCGGCAACGAGGTCATCT
CCGTGATGAATCGGGCCAAGAAAGCAGGGAAGTCAGTGGGAGTGGTAACCACCACACGAGTGCAGCACGC
CTCGCCAGCCGGCACCTACGCCCACACGGTGAACCGCAACTGGTACTCGGACGCCGACGTGCCTGCCTCG
GCCCGCCAGGAGGGGTGCCAGGACATCGCTACGCAGCTCATCTCCAACATGGACATTGACGTGATCCTAG
GTGGAGGCCGAAAGTACATGTTTCGCATGGGAACCCCAGACCCTGAGTACCCAGATGACTACAGCCAAGG
TGGGACCAGGCTGGACGGGAAGAATCTGGTGCAGGAATGGCTGGCGAAGCGCCAGGGTGCCCGGTATGTG
TGGAACCGCACTGAGCTCATGCAGGCTTCCCTGGACCCGTCTGTGACCCATCTCATGGGTCTCTTTGAGC
CTGGAGACATGAAATACGAGATCCACCGAGACTCCACACTGGACCCCTCCCTGATGGAGATGACAGAGGC
TGCCCTGCGCCTGCTGAGCAGGAACCCCCGCGGCTTCTTCCTCTTCGTGGAGGGTGGTCGCATCGACCAT
GGTCATCATGAAAGCAGGGCTTACCGGGCACTGACTGAGACGATCATGTTCGACGACGCCATTGAGAGGG
CGGGCCAGCTCACCAGCGAGGAGGACACGCTGAGCCTCGTCACTGCCGACCACTCCCACGTCTTCTCCTT
CGGAGGCTACCCCCTGCGAGGGAGCTCCATCTTCGGGCTGGCCCCTGGCAAGGCCCGGGACAGGAAGGCC
TACACGGTCCTCCTATACGGAAACGGTCCAGGCTATGTGCTCAAGGACGGCGCCCGGCCGGATGTTACCG
AGAGCGAGAGCGGGAGCCCCGAGTATCGGCAGCAGTCAGCAGTGCCCCTGGACGAAGAGACCCACGCAGG
CGAGGACGTGGCGGTGTTCGCGCGCGGCCCGCAGGCGCACCTGGTTCACGGCGTGCAGGAGCAGACCTTC
ATAGCGCACGTCATGGCCTTCGCCGCCTGCCTGGAGCCCTACACCGCCTGCGACCTGGCGCCCCCCGCCG
GCACCACCGACGCCGCGCACCCGGGTGGCGGAGGACTGAACGACATCTTCGAGGCTCAGAAAATCGAATG
GCACGAACATCACCATCACCATCACCATCACCATTAAGGCCGGCCTGTAGTCACTGGCACAACGCGTTAC
CCGGTAAGCCAATCGGGTATACACGGTCGTCATACTGCAGACAGGGTTCTTCTACTTTGCAAGATAGTCT
TGAGTAGTAAAATAAATAGATAGAGAAAATCAGCCTCGACTGTGCCTTCTAGTTGCCAGCCATCTGTTGT
TTGCCCCTCCCCCGTGCCTTCCTTGACCCTGGAAGGTGCCACTCCCACTGTCCTTTCCTAATAAAATGAG
GAAATTGCATCACAACACTCAACCCTATCTCGGTCTATTCTTTTGATTTATAAGGGATTTTGCCGATTTC
GGCCTATTGGTTAAAAAATGAGCTGATTTAACAAAAATTTAACGCGAATTAATTCTGTGGAATGTGTGTC
AGTTAGGGTGTGGAAAGTCCCCAGGCTCCCCAGCAGGCAGAAGTATGCAAAGCATGCATCTCAATTAGTC
AGCAACCAGGTGTGGAAAGTCCCCAGGCTCCCCAGCAGGCAGAAGTATGCAAAGCATGCATCTCAATTAG
TCAGCAACCATAGTCCCGCCCCTAACTCCGCCCATCCCGCCCCTAACTCCGCCCAGTTCCGCCCATTCTC
CGCCCCATGGCTGACTAATTTTTTTTATTTATGCAGAGGCCGAGGCCGCCTCTGCCTCTGAGCTATTCCA
GAAGTAGTGAGGAGGCTTTTTTGGAGGCCTAGGCTTTTGCAAAAAGCTCCCGGGAGCTTGTATATCCATT
TTCGGATCTGATCAGCACGTGTTGACAATTAATCATCGGCATAGTATATCGGCATAGTATAATACGACAA
GGTGAGGAACTAAACCATGACCGAGTACAAGCCCACGGTGCGCCTCGCCACCCGCGACGACGTCCCCAGG
GCCGTACGCACCCTCGCCGCCGCGTTCGCCGACTACCCCGCCACGCGCCACACCGTCGATCCGGACCGCC
ACATCGAGCGGGTCACCGAGCTGCAAGAACTCTTCCTCACGCGCGTCGGGCTCGACATCGGCAAGGTGTG
GGTCGCGGACGACGGCGCCGCGGTGGCGGTCTGGACCACGCCGGAGAGCGTCGAAGCGGGGGCGGTGTTC
GCCGAGATCGGCCCGCGCATGGCCGAGTTGAGCGGTTCCCGGCTGGCCGCGCAGCAACAGATGGAAGGCC
TCCTGGCGCCGCACCGGCCCAAGGAGCCCGCGTGGTTCCTGGCCACCGTCGGCGTCTCGCCCGACCACCA
GGGCAAGGGTCTGGGCAGCGCCGTCGTGCTCCCCGGAGTGGAGGCGGCCGAGCGCGCCGGGGTGCCCGCC
TTCCTGGAGACATCCGCGCCCCGCAACCTCCCCTTCTACGAGCGGCTCGGCTTCACCGTCACCGCCGACG
TCGAGGTGCCCGAAGGACCGCGCACCTGGTGCATGACCCGCAAGCCCGGTGCCTGACACGTGCTACGAGA
TTTCGATTCCACCGCCGCCTTCTATGAAAGGTTGGGCTTCGGAATCGTTTTCCGGGACGCCGGCTGGATG
ATCCTCCAGCGCGGGGATCTCATGCTGGAGTTCTTCGCCCACCCCAACTTGTTTATTGCAGCTTATAATG
GTTACAAATAAAGCAATAGCATCACAAATTTCACAAATAAAGCATTTTTTTCACTGCATTCTAGTTGTGG
TTTGTCCAAACTCATCAATGTATCTTATCATGTCTGTATACCGTCGACCTCTAGCTAGAGCTTGGCGTAA
TCATGGTCATTACCAATGCTTAATCAGTGAGGCACCTATCTCAGCGATCTGTCTATTTCGTTCATCCATA
GTTGCCTGACTCCCCGTCGTGTAGATAACTACGATACGGGAGGGCTTACCATCTGGCCCCAGCGCTGCGA
TGATACCGCGAGAACCACGCTCACCGGCTCCGGATTTATCAGCAATAAACCAGCCAGCCGGAAGGGCCGA
GCGCAGAAGTGGTCCTGCAACTTTATCCGCCTCCATCCAGTCTATTAATTGTTGCCGGGAAGCTAGAGTA
AGTAGTTCGCCAGTTAATAGTTTGCGCAACGTTGTTGCCATCGCTACAGGCATCGTGGTGTCACGCTCGT
CGTTTGGTATGGCTTCATTCAGCTCCGGTTCCCAACGATCAAGGCGAGTTACATGATCCCCCATGTTGTG
CAAAAAAGCGGTTAGCTCCTTCGGTCCTCCGATCGTTGTCAGAAGTAAGTTGGCCGCAGTGTTATCACTC
ATGGTTATGGCAGCACTGCATAATTCTCTTACTGTCATGCCATCCGTAAGATGCTTTTCTGTGACTGGTG
AGTACTCAACCAAGTCATTCTGAGAATAGTGTATGCGGCGACCGAGTTGCTCTTGCCCGGCGTCAATACG
GGATAATACCGCGCCACATAGCAGAACTTTAAAAGTGCTCATCATTGGAAAACGTTCTTCGGGGCGAAAA
CTCTCAAGGATCTTACCGCTGTTGAGATCCAGTTCGATGTAACCCACTCGTGCACCCAACTGATCTTCAG
CATCTTTTACTTTCACCAGCGTTTCTGGGTGAGCAAAAACAGGAAGGCAAAATGCCGCAAAAAAGGGAAT
AAGGGCGACACGGAAATGTTGAATACTCATATTCTTCCTT
Features (pLannotate 1.2.2; 24 found; start..end, strand, type, name):
    119..143     -  CDS            KanR (fragment): aminoglycoside phosphotransferase; aph(3')-Ia; confers resistance to kanamycin
    254..842     +  rep_origin     ori: high-copy-number ColE1/pMB1/pBR322/pUC origin of replication
   1067..1084    +  terminator     rrnB T2 terminator (fragment): transcription terminator T2 from the E. coli rrnB gene
   1109..1128    -  CDS            lacZα (fragment): LacZα fragment of β-galactosidase; lacZ fragment
   1584..1600    +  protein_bind   lac operator: The lac repressor binds to the lac operator to inhibit transcription in E. coli. This inhibition can be relieved by adding lactose or isopropyl-β-D-thiogalactopyranoside (IPTG). lac repressor encoded by lacI
   1843..2146    +  enhancer       CMV enhancer: human cytomegalovirus immediate early enhancer
   2147..2350    +  promoter       CMV promoter: human cytomegalovirus (CMV) immediate early promoter
   2486..2529    +  intron         CMV intron (fragment): modified intron A from human cytomegalovirus
   2581..2599    +  promoter       SP6 promoter: promoter for bacteriophage SP6 RNA polymerase
   2603..2640    +  CDS            IgH signal sequence (fragment): signal sequence from the mouse immunoglobulin heavy chain variable region
   2743..3405    +  CDS            BTN3A2 (fragment): BT3A2_HUMAN - Also known as BT3.2, BTF3, BTF4. Experimental evidence at protein level: Swiss-Prot protein existence level 1. Plays a role in T-cell responses in the adaptive immune response. Inhibits the release of IFNG from activated T-cells. From Homo sapiens (Human).
   3502..3681    +  CDS            Comp (fragment): COMP_RAT - Experimental evidence at protein level: Swiss-Prot protein existence level 1. May play a role in the structural integrity of cartilage via its interaction with other extracellular matrix proteins such as the collagens and fibronectin. Can mediate the interaction of chondrocytes with the cartilage extracellular matrix through interaction with cell surface integrin receptors. Could play a role in the pathogenesis of osteoarthritis. Potent suppressor of apoptosis in both primary chondrocytes and transformed cells. Suppresses apoptosis by blocking the activation of caspase-3 and by indu
   3669..5121    +  CDS            SEAP (fragment): secreted alkaline phosphatase from human placenta The natural enzyme has a C-terminal transmembrane sequence that is replaced by a GPI anchor.
   5146..5187    +  CDS            AviTag™ (fragment): peptide tag that allows for enzymatic biotinylation
   5191..5214    +  CDS            8xHis: 8xHis affinity tag
   5360..5471    +  polyA_signal   bGH poly(A) signal: bovine growth hormone polyadenylation signal
   5472..5580    +  rep_origin     f1 ori (fragment): f1 bacteriophage origin of replication; arrow indicates direction of (+) strand synthesis
   5594..5923    +  promoter       SV40 promoter: SV40 enhancer and early promoter
   5971..6018    +  promoter       EM7 promoter: synthetic bacterial promoter&nbsp
   6037..6636    +  CDS            PuroR (fragment): puromycin N-acetyltransferase; pac from Streptomyces; confers resistance to puromycin
   6646..6771    +  CDS            ble (fragment): BLE_KLEPN - Experimental evidence at protein level: Swiss-Prot protein existence level 1. Binding protein with a strong affinity to the bleomycin family of antibiotics. Binds to CL990; an antimitotic-antibiotic compound. From Klebsiella pneumoniae.
   6766..6887    +  polyA_signal   SV40 poly(A) signal: SV40 polyadenylation signal
   6940..7800    -  CDS            AmpR: β-lactamase; bla; confers resistance to ampicillin, carbenicillin, and related antibiotics
   7803..89      -  promoter       AmpR promoter (fragment) (across the origin): bla
