[The description below was written by a language model from this plasmid's Addgene catalogue record and pLannotate feature annotations shown in this document.]
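Description:
pD649-HAsp-BTN3A3-COMP5AP-AviTag-9xHis is a 7.8 kb mammalian expression plasmid built on the pD649 backbone. It produces the extracellular domain of human BTN3A3 (butyrophilin subfamily 3 member A3) as a secreted, multimerised reporter fusion. It is propagated at high copy in E. coli through a ColE1/pUC-type origin and selected with ampicillin via a complete β-lactamase gene. A separate SV40 promoter/EM7 cassette drives a puromycin N-acetyltransferase gene followed by an SV40 poly(A) signal, which could support selection in mammalian cells, although the record does not describe that use. The short KanR, lacZα, ble and f1 ori hits in the annotation are small backbone fragments and are unlikely to be functional.

Expression is driven by the CMV enhancer/promoter with a portion of CMV intron A. A downstream SP6 promoter can serve for in vitro transcription and as a sequencing primer site. The open reading frame begins with a signal peptide, named HAsp in the construct title but matched by the annotation tool to an IgH signal sequence fragment. The 657 bp BTN3A3 ectodomain follows, cloned between retained NotI and AscI sites. The automated annotation labels this segment as the close paralogue BTN3A2, whereas the catalogue identifies it as BTN3A3. Downstream come the pentamerising coiled-coil region of rat cartilage oligomeric matrix protein (COMP), human placental alkaline phosphatase, an AviTag for enzymatic biotinylation, a polyhistidine tag (9xHis by name, annotated as 8xHis) and the bGH polyadenylation signal.

The product is a pentameric, high-avidity protein with built-in enzymatic readout, suited to detecting weak extracellular interactions. The plasmid belongs to a collection used to map the human IgSF cell-surface interactome. The depositor notes that some plasmids in this collection may carry an IS4-like transposase insertion upstream of the CMV promoter, but no such element is annotated here.
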