Addgene plasmid #157214: pD649-HAsp-BTN3A3-COMP5AP-AviTag-9xHis
Purpose: Mammalian expression of cell-surface protein extracellular domain fused to COMP5AP-AviTag-9xHis. Protein is secreted from cells.
Depositing lab: Chris Garcia. Depositing organization: Stanford University. Publication: A Human IgSF Cell-Surface Interactome Reveals a Complex Network of Protein-Protein Interactions. Wojtowicz WM, Vielmetter J, Fernandes RA, Siepe DH, Eastman CL, Chisholm GB, Cox S, Klock H, Anderson PW, Rue SM, Miller JJ, Glaser SM, Bragstad ML, Vance J, Lam AW, Lesley SA, Zinn K, Garcia KC. Cell. 2020 Aug 20;182(4):1027-1043.e17. doi: 10.1016/j.cell.2020.07.025. PubMed 32822567.
Backbone
  Vector backbone: pD649
  Backbone size w/o insert (bp): 7153
  Vector type: Mammalian Expression
Growth in bacteria
  Bacterial resistance: Ampicillin, 100 μg/mL
  Growth temperature: 37°C
  Growth strain: DH5alpha
  Copy number: High Copy
Gene/Insert
  Gene/Insert name: BTN3A3 (alt name: BT3A3)
  Species: H. sapiens (human)
  Insert size (bp): 657
  Entrez Gene: BTN3A3 (a.k.a. BTF3, BTN3.3)
  Promoter: CMV/SP6
  Tag / fusion protein: COMP5AP-AviTag-9xHis (C terminal on backbone)
  Cloning method: Restriction Enzyme; 5′ cloning site GCGGCCGC (not destroyed); 3′ cloning site GGCGCGCC (not destroyed)
  Sequencing primers: 5′ ATTTAGGTGACACTATAG; 3′ CGTCGCACTCCATCACGGTG
Resource information
  A portion of this plasmid was derived from a plasmid made by: synthesis by ThermoFisher
Terms and licenses: Academic/Nonprofit Terms; Industry Terms: Not Available to Industry
Depositor comments: Some plasmids in this collection may have an IS4-like element ISVsa5 family transposase upstream of the CMV promoter.
How to cite: pD649-HAsp-BTN3A3-COMP5AP-AviTag-9xHis was a gift from Chris Garcia (Addgene plasmid # 157214 ; http://n2t.net/addgene:157214 ; RRID:Addgene_157214)
