>Addgene plasmid #157214 | pD649-HAsp-BTN3A3-COMP5AP-AviTag-9xHis | depositor partial sequence | sequence record 303538 | insert (extracellular domain)
CAATTTTCTGTGCTTGGCCCTTCTGGACCCATCCTGGCCATGGTTGGAGAAGATGCCGATCTGCCCTGCC
ATCTGTTCCCTACAATGAGCGCCGAGACAATGGAACTGAGATGGGTGTCCAGCAGCCTGAGACAGGTGGT
CAATGTGTACGCCGACGGCAAAGAGGTGGAAGATAGACAGAGCGCCCCTTACAGAGGCAGAACCTCCATC
CTGAGAGATGGCATCACAGCCGGAAAGGCCGCTCTGAGAATCCACAATGTGACAGCCAGCGACAGCGGCA
AGTACCTGTGCTACTTCCAAGACGGCGACTTCTACGAGAAGGCCCTGGTGGAACTGAAAGTGGCTGCCCT
GGGAAGCGACCTGCACATCGAAGTGAAGGGCTATGAGGATGGCGGCATCCACCTGGAATGTCGGAGCACA
GGATGGTATCCCCAGCCTCAGATCAAGTGGTCCGACACCAAGGGCGAGAACATCCCTGCTGTGGAAGCTC
CTGTGGTGGCTGATGGCGTGGGACTGTATGCTGTGGCCGCCTCTGTGATCATGAGAGGATCTAGCGGAGG
CGGCGTGTCCTGCATCATCAGAAATTCTCTGCTGGGCCTCGAGAAAACCGCCAGCATCTCTATCGCCGAT
CCATTCTTCAGAAGCGCCCAGCCTTGG
